Addgene plasmid #46529: pGEX Vav2-SH2
Depositing lab: Bruce Mayer. Depositing organization: University of Connecticut Health Center. Publication: High-throughput phosphotyrosine profiling using SH2 domains. Machida K, Thompson CM, Dierck K, Jablonowski K, Karkkainen S, Liu B, Zhang H, Nash PD, Newman DK, Nollau P, Pawson T, Renkema GH, Saksela K, Schiller MR, Shin DG, Mayer BJ. Mol Cell. 2007 Jun 22;26(6):899-915. 10.1016/j.molcel.2007.05.031 PubMed 17588523.
Backbone
  Vector backbone: pGEX6P1
  Backbone manufacturer: GE Healthcare Biosciences
  Backbone size w/o insert (bp): 4900
  Vector type: Bacterial Expression
Growth in bacteria
  Bacterial resistance: Ampicillin, 100 μg/mL
  Growth temperature: 37°C
  Growth strain: DH5alpha
  Copy number: Low Copy
Gene/Insert
  Gene/Insert name: Vav2 (alt name: VAV2)
  Species: H. sapiens (human)
  Insert size (bp): 343
  Mutation: contains amino acids 665-774
  GenBank ID: VAV2
  Entrez Gene: VAV2 (a.k.a. VAV-2)
  Promoter: Tac
  Tag / fusion protein: GST (N terminal on backbone); PreScission (N terminal on backbone)
  Cloning method: Restriction Enzyme; 5′ cloning site BglII (destroyed during cloning); 3′ cloning site EcoRI (not destroyed)
  Sequencing primers: 5′ pGEX-5; 3′ pGEX-3
Terms and licenses: Academic/Nonprofit Terms; Industry Terms: Not Available to Industry
Depositor comments: The molecular weight of the GST fusion protein is approximately 37.2 kDa
How to cite: pGEX Vav2-SH2 was a gift from Bruce Mayer (Addgene plasmid # 46529 ; http://n2t.net/addgene:46529 ; RRID:Addgene_46529)
