[The description below was written by a language model from this plasmid's Addgene catalogue record and pLannotate feature annotations shown in this document.]
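Description:
pGEX Vav2-SH2 is a bacterial expression plasmid built on the pGEX6P1 backbone for producing the SH2 domain of human VAV2 as a glutathione S-transferase fusion protein in E. coli. The full sequence record is 5,303 nt. It replicates from a ColE1/pMB1-type origin and is selected with ampicillin through the β-lactamase (AmpR) gene and its own promoter. The catalogue lists it as low copy, whereas the automated annotation labels the origin generically as a high-copy family. Short fragments of rop, bom and yciV, along with a lac promoter/lacZα segment, are backbone remnants with no evident role in expression of the insert.

The expression cassette is driven by the tac promoter, a strong trp/lac hybrid, followed by a lac operator. The plasmid carries its own lacI gene under the lacIq promoter, so transcription stays repressed until it is induced with IPTG. Downstream lies the Schistosoma japonicum GST coding sequence, then a PreScission protease recognition site supplied by the backbone. After that comes a roughly 340 bp fragment of VAV2 encoding amino acids 665–774, which corresponds to the SH2 domain of this Rho-family guanine nucleotide exchange factor. The fragment was inserted by restriction cloning, with the 5′ BglII site destroyed and the 3′ EcoRI site retained. According to the depositor, the fusion protein is approximately 37.2 kDa.

GST allows affinity purification on glutathione resin, and the protease site permits removal of the tag if required. The associated publication concerns high-throughput phosphotyrosine profiling with SH2 domains, which suggests the purified fusion serves as a probe for tyrosine-phosphorylated binding sites.
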