Features (pLannotate 1.2.2; 17 found; start..end, strand, type, name):
      6..107     -  CDS            yciV (fragment): RNAAM_ECOLI - Also known as trpH From Escherichia coli (strain K12).
    183..211     +  promoter       tac promoter: strong E. coli promoter; hybrid between the trp and lac UV5 promoters
    219..235     +  protein_bind   lac operator: The lac repressor binds to the lac operator to inhibit transcription in E. coli. This inhibition can be relieved by adding lactose or isopropyl-β-D-thiogalactopyranoside (IPTG). lac repressor encoded by lacI
    258..911     +  CDS            GST26_SCHJA: Experimental evidence at protein level: Swiss-Prot protein existence level 1. GST isoenzymes appear to play a central role in the parasite detoxification system. Other functions are also suspected including a role in increasing the solubility of haematin in the parasite gut. From Schistosoma japonicum (Blood fluke).
    939..1280    +  CDS            VAV2 (fragment): VAV2_HUMAN - Experimental evidence at protein level: Swiss-Prot protein existence level 1. Guanine nucleotide exchange factor for the Rho family of Ras- related GTPases. Plays an important role in angiogenesis. Its recruitment by phosphorylated EPHA2 is critical for EFNA1-induced RAC1 GTPase activation and vascular endothelial cell migration and assembly (By similarity). From Homo sapiens (Human).
   1320..1359    +  CDS            rop (fragment): Rop protein, which maintains plasmids at low copy number; rop
   1461..1501    +  misc_feature   bom (fragment): basis of mobility region from pBR322
   1606..1710    +  promoter       AmpR promoter: bla
   1711..2571    +  CDS            AmpR: β-lactamase; bla; confers resistance to ampicillin, carbenicillin, and related antibiotics
   2742..3330    +  rep_origin     ori: high-copy-number ColE1/pMB1/pBR322/pUC origin of replication
   3516..3567    -  misc_feature   bom (fragment): basis of mobility region from pBR322
   3574..3651    +  promoter       lacIq promoter: lacI (mutant); In the lacIq allele, a single base change in the promoter boosts expression of the lacI gene about 10-fold.
   3652..4734    +  CDS            lacI: lac repressor; lacI; The lac repressor binds to the lac operator to inhibit transcription in E. coli. This inhibition can be relieved by adding lactose or isopropyl-β-D-thiogalactopyranoside (IPTG).
   4747..4768    +  protein_bind   CAP binding site: CAP binding activates transcription in the presence of cAMP. E. coli catabolite activator protein
   4783..4813    +  promoter       lac promoter: promoter for the E. coli lac operon
   4821..4837    +  protein_bind   lac operator: The lac repressor binds to the lac operator to inhibit transcription in E. coli. This inhibition can be relieved by adding lactose or isopropyl-β-D-thiogalactopyranoside (IPTG). lac repressor encoded by lacI
   4857..5030    +  CDS            lacZα: LacZα fragment of β-galactosidase; lacZ fragment
>Addgene plasmid #46529 | pGEX Vav2-SH2 | depositor full sequence | sequence record 65778 | Full Sequence
ACGTTATCGACTGCACGGTGCACCAATGCTTCTGGCGTCAGGCAGCCATCGGAAGCTGTGGTATGGCTGT
GCAGGTCGTAAATCACTGCATAATTCGTGTCGCTCAAGGCGCACTCCCGTTCTGGATAATGTTTTTTGCG
CCGACATCATAACGGTTCTGGCAAATATTCTGAAATGAGCTGTTGACAATTAATCATCGGCTCGTATAAT
GTGTGGAATTGTGAGCGGATAACAATTTCACACAGGAAACAGTATTCATGTCCCCTATACTAGGTTATTG
GAAAATTAAGGGCCTTGTGCAACCCACTCGACTTCTTTTGGAATATCTTGAAGAAAAATATGAAGAGCAT
TTGTATGAGCGCGATGAAGGTGATAAATGGCGAAACAAAAAGTTTGAATTGGGTTTGGAGTTTCCCAATC
TTCCTTATTATATTGATGGTGATGTTAAATTAACACAGTCTATGGCCATCATACGTTATATAGCTGACAA
GCACAACATGTTGGGTGGTTGTCCAAAAGAGCGTGCAGAGATTTCAATGCTTGAAGGAGCGGTTTTGGAT
ATTAGATACGGTGTTTCGAGAATTGCATATAGTAAAGACTTTGAAACTCTCAAAGTTGATTTTCTTAGCA
AGCTACCTGAAATGCTGAAAATGTTCGAAGATCGTTTATGTCATAAAACATATTTAAATGGTGATCATGT
AACCCATCCTGACTTCATGTTGTATGACGCTCTTGATGTTGTTTTATACATGGACCCAATGTGCCTGGAT
GCGTTCCCAAAATTAGTTTGTTTTAAAAAACGTATTGAAGCTATCCCACAAATTGATAAGTACTTGAAAT
CCAGCAAGTATATAGCATGGCCTTTGCAGGGCTGGCAAGCCACGTTTGGTGGTGGCGACCATCCTCCAAA
ATCGGATCTGGAAGTTCTGTTCCAGGGGCCCCTGGGATCTGAGATCGACTACACTGCATACCCCTGGTTT
GCAGGTAACATGGAGAGGCAGCAGACGGACAACCTGCTCAAGTCCCATGCCAGCGGGACCTACCTGATCA
GGGAGCGGCCTGCCGAGGCTGAGCGCTTTGCAATAAGCATCAAGTTCAATGATGAGGTGAAGCACATCAA
GGTGGTGGAGAAGGACAACTGGATCCACATCACAGAGGCCAAGAAATTCGACAGCCTCCTGGAGTTGGTG
GAGTACTACCAGTGCCACTCACTGAAGGAGAGCTTCAAGCAGCTGGACACCACACTCAAGTACCCCTACA
AGTCCCGGGAACGTTCGGCCGGAATTCTATGAGCGGCCGCATCGTGACTGACTGACGATCTGCCTCGCGC
GTTTCGGTGATGACGGTGAAAACCTCTGACACATGCAGCTCCCGGAGACGGTCACAGCTTGTCTGTAAGC
GGATGCCGGGAGCAGACAAGCCCGTCAGGGCGCGTCAGCGGGTGTTGGCGGGTGTCGGGGCGCAGCCATG
ACCCAGTCACGTAGCGATAGCGGAGTGTATAATTCTTGAAGACGAAAGGGCCTCGTGATACGCCTATTTT
TATAGGTTAATGTCATGATAATAATGGTTTCTTAGACGTCAGGTGGCACTTTTCGGGGAAATGTGCGCGG
AACCCCTATTTGTTTATTTTTCTAAATACATTCAAATATGTATCCGCTCATGAGACAATAACCCTGATAA
ATGCTTCAATAATATTGAAAAAGGAAGAGTATGAGTATTCAACATTTCCGTGTCGCCCTTATTCCCTTTT
TTGCGGCATTTTGCCTTCCTGTTTTTGCTCACCCAGAAACGCTGGTGAAAGTAAAAGATGCTGAAGATCA
GTTGGGTGCACGAGTGGGTTACATCGAACTGGATCTCAACAGCGGTAAGATCCTTGAGAGTTTTCGCCCC
GAAGAACGTTTTCCAATGATGAGCACTTTTAAAGTTCTGCTATGTGGCGCGGTATTATCCCGTGTTGACG
CCGGGCAAGAGCAACTCGGTCGCCGCATACACTATTCTCAGAATGACTTGGTTGAGTACTCACCAGTCAC
AGAAAAGCATCTTACGGATGGCATGACAGTAAGAGAATTATGCAGTGCTGCCATAACCATGAGTGATAAC
ACTGCGGCCAACTTACTTCTGACAACGATCGGAGGACCGAAGGAGCTAACCGCTTTTTTGCACAACATGG
GGGATCATGTAACTCGCCTTGATCGTTGGGAACCGGAGCTGAATGAAGCCATACCAAACGACGAGCGTGA
CACCACGATGCCTGCAGCAATGGCAACAACGTTGCGCAAACTATTAACTGGCGAACTACTTACTCTAGCT
TCCCGGCAACAATTAATAGACTGGATGGAGGCGGATAAAGTTGCAGGACCACTTCTGCGCTCGGCCCTTC
CGGCTGGCTGGTTTATTGCTGATAAATCTGGAGCCGGTGAGCGTGGGTCTCGCGGTATCATTGCAGCACT
GGGGCCAGATGGTAAGCCCTCCCGTATCGTAGTTATCTACACGACGGGGAGTCAGGCAACTATGGATGAA
CGAAATAGACAGATCGCTGAGATAGGTGCCTCACTGATTAAGCATTGGTAACTGTCAGACCAAGTTTACT
CATATATACTTTAGATTGATTTAAAACTTCATTTTTAATTTAAAAGGATCTAGGTGAAGATCCTTTTTGA
TAATCTCATGACCAAAATCCCTTAACGTGAGTTTTCGTTCCACTGAGCGTCAGACCCCGTAGAAAAGATC
AAAGGATCTTCTTGAGATCCTTTTTTTCTGCGCGTAATCTGCTGCTTGCAAACAAAAAAACCACCGCTAC
CAGCGGTGGTTTGTTTGCCGGATCAAGAGCTACCAACTCTTTTTCCGAAGGTAACTGGCTTCAGCAGAGC
GCAGATACCAAATACTGTCCTTCTAGTGTAGCCGTAGTTAGGCCACCACTTCAAGAACTCTGTAGCACCG
CCTACATACCTCGCTCTGCTAATCCTGTTACCAGTGGCTGCTGCCAGTGGCGATAAGTCGTGTCTTACCG
GGTTGGACTCAAGACGATAGTTACCGGATAAGGCGCAGCGGTCGGGCTGAACGGGGGGTTCGTGCACACA
GCCCAGCTTGGAGCGAACGACCTACACCGAACTGAGATACCTACAGCGTGAGCTATGAGAAAGCGCCACG
CTTCCCGAAGGGAGAAAGGCGGACAGGTATCCGGTAAGCGGCAGGGTCGGAACAGGAGAGCGCACGAGGG
AGCTTCCAGGGGGAAACGCCTGGTATCTTTATAGTCCTGTCGGGTTTCGCCACCTCTGACTTGAGCGTCG
ATTTTTGTGATGCTCGTCAGGGGGGCGGAGCCTATGGAAAAACGCCAGCAACGCGGCCTTTTTACGGTTC
CTGGCCTTTTGCTGGCCTTTTGCTCACATGTTCTTTCCTGCGTTATCCCCTGATTCTGTGGATAACCGTA
TTACCGCCTTTGAGTGAGCTGATACCGCTCGCCGCAGCCGAACGACCGAGCGCAGCGAGTCAGTGAGCGA
GGAAGCGGAAGAGCGCCTGATGCGGTATTTTCTCCTTACGCATCTGTGCGGTATTTCACACCGCATAAAT
TCCGACACCATCGAATGGTGCAAAACCTTTCGCGGTATGGCATGATAGCGCCCGGAAGAGAGTCAATTCA
GGGTGGTGAATGTGAAACCAGTAACGTTATACGATGTCGCAGAGTATGCCGGTGTCTCTTATCAGACCGT
TTCCCGCGTGGTGAACCAGGCCAGCCACGTTTCTGCGAAAACGCGGGAAAAAGTGGAAGCGGCGATGGCG
GAGCTGAATTACATTCCCAACCGCGTGGCACAACAACTGGCGGGCAAACAGTCGTTGCTGATTGGCGTTG
CCACCTCCAGTCTGGCCCTGCACGCGCCGTCGCAAATTGTCGCGGCGATTAAATCTCGCGCCGATCAACT
GGGTGCCAGCGTGGTGGTGTCGATGGTAGAACGAAGCGGCGTCGAAGCCTGTAAAGCGGCGGTGCACAAT
CTTCTCGCGCAACGCGTCAGTGGGCTGATCATTAACTATCCGCTGGATGACCAGGATGCCATTGCTGTGG
AAGCTGCCTGCACTAATGTTCCGGCGTTATTTCTTGATGTCTCTGACCAGACACCCATCAACAGTATTAT
TTTCTCCCATGAAGACGGTACGCGACTGGGCGTGGAGCATCTGGTCGCATTGGGTCACCAGCAAATCGCG
CTGTTAGCGGGCCCATTAAGTTCTGTCTCGGCGCGTCTGCGTCTGGCTGGCTGGCATAAATATCTCACTC
GCAATCAAATTCAGCCGATAGCGGAACGGGAAGGCGACTGGAGTGCCATGTCCGGTTTTCAACAAACCAT
GCAAATGCTGAATGAGGGCATCGTTCCCACTGCGATGCTGGTTGCCAACGATCAGATGGCGCTGGGCGCA
ATGCGCGCCATTACCGAGTCCGGGCTGCGCGTTGGTGCGGATATCTCGGTAGTGGGATACGACGATACCG
AAGACAGCTCATGTTATATCCCGCCGTCAACCACCATCAAACAGGATTTTCGCCTGCTGGGGCAAACCAG
CGTGGACCGCTTGCTGCAACTCTCTCAGGGCCAGGCGGTGAAGGGCAATCAGCTGTTGCCCGTCTCACTG
GTGAAAAGAAAAACCACCCTGGCGCCCAATACGCAAACCGCCTCTCCCCGCGCGTTGGCCGATTCATTAA
TGCAGCTGGCACGACAGGTTTCCCGACTGGAAAGCGGGCAGTGAGCGCAACGCAATTAATGTGAGTTAGC
TCACTCATTAGGCACCCCAGGCTTTACACTTTATGCTTCCGGCTCGTATGTTGTGTGGAATTGTGAGCGG
ATAACAATTTCACACAGGAAACAGCTATGACCATGATTACGGATTCACTGGCCGTCGTTTTACAACGTCG
TGACTGGGAAAACCCTGGCGTTACCCAACTTAATCGCCTTGCAGCACATCCCCCTTTCGCCAGCTGGCGT
AATAGCGAAGAGGCCCGCACCGATCGCCCTTCCCAACAGTTGCGCAGCCTGAATGGCGAATGGCGCTTTG
CCTGGTTTCCGGCACCAGAAGCGGTGCCGGAAAGCTGGCTGGAGTGCGATCTTCCTGAGGCCGATACTGT
CGTCGTCCCCTCAAACTGGCAGATGCACGGTTACGATGCGCCCATCTACACCAACGTAACCTATCCCATT
ACGGTCAATCCGCCGTTTGTTCCCACGGAGAATCCGACGGGTTGTTACTCGCTCACATTTAATGTTGATG
AAAGCTGGCTACAGGAAGGCCAGACGCGAATTATTTTTGATGGCGTTGGAATT
