>Addgene plasmid #46529 | pGEX Vav2-SH2 | depositor partial sequence | sequence record 65779 | Insert sequence
AGATCTGAGATCGACTACACTGCATACCCCTGGTTTGCAGGTAACATGGAGAGGCAGCAGACGGACAACC
TGCTCAAGTCCCATGCCAGCGGGACCTACCTGATCAGGGAGCGGCCTGCCGAGGCTGAGCGCTTTGCAAT
AAGCATCAAGTTCAATGATGAGGTGAAGCACATCAAGGTGGTGGAGAAGGACAACTGGATCCACATCACA
GAGGCCAAGAAATTCGACAGCCTCCTGGAGTTGGTGGAGTACTACCAGTGCCACTCACTGAAGGAGAGCT
TCAAGCAGCTGGACACCACACTCAAGTACCCCTACAAGTCCCGGGAACGTTCGGCCGGAATTC
