>Addgene plasmid #46529 | pGEX Vav2-SH2 | addgene partial sequence | sequence record 66765 | pGEX5
TCTGTTCCAGGGGCCCCTGGGATCTGAGATCGACTACACTGCATACCCCTGGTTTGCAGGTAACATGGAG
AGGCAGCAGACGGACAACCTGCTCAAGTCCCATGCCAGCGGGACCTACCTGATCAGGGAGCGGCCTGCCG
AGGCTGAGCGCTTTGCAATAAGCATCAAGTTCAATGATGAGGTGAAGCACATCAAGGTGGTGGAGAAGGA
CAACTGGATCCACATCACAGAGGCCAAGAAATTCGACAGCCTCCTGGAGTTGGTGGAGTACTACCAGTGC
CACTCACTGAAGGAGAGCTTCAAGCAGCTGGACACCACACTCAAGTACCCCTACAAGTCCCGGGAACGTT
CGGCCGGAATTCTATGAGCGGCCGCATCGTGACTGACTGACGATCTGCCTCGCGCGTTTCGGTGATGACG
GTGAAAACCTCTGACACATGCAGCTCCCGGAGACGGTCACAGCTTGTCTGTAAGCGGATGCCGGGAGCAG
ACAAGCCCGTCAGGGCGCGTCAGCGGGTGTTGGCGGGTGTCGGGGCGCAGCCATGACCCAGTCACGTAGC
GATAGCGGAGTGTATAATTCTTGAAGACGAAAGGGCCTCGTGATACGCCTATTTTTATAGGTTAATGTCA
TGATAATAATGGTTTCTTAGACGTCAGGTGGCACTTTTCGGGGAAATGTGCGCGGAACCCCTATTTGTTT
ATTTTTCTAAATACATTCAAATATGTATCCGCTCATGAGACAATAACCCTGATAAATGCTTCAATAATAT
TGAAAAAGGAAGAGTATGAGTATTCAACATTTCCGTGTCGCCCTTATCCCTTTTTGCGGCATTTGCCCTC
CTG
